Addgene plasmid #89233: pAcrF1
Purpose: Plasmid contains the gene for anti-CRISPR protein AcrF1 (gene 35 from bacteriophage JBD30), with N-terminal 6his tag and TEV protease cleavage site
Depositing lab: Blake Wiedenheft. Publication: Structure Reveals Mechanisms of Viral Suppressors that Intercept a CRISPR RNA-Guided Surveillance Complex. Chowdhury S, Carter J, Rollins MF, Golden SM, Jackson RN, Hoffmann C, Nosaka L, Bondy-Denomy J, Maxwell KL, Davidson AR, Fischer ER, Lander GC, Wiedenheft B. Cell. 2017 Mar 23;169(1):47-57.e11. doi: 10.1016/j.cell.2017.03.012. PubMed 28340349.
Backbone
  Vector backbone: p15TV-L
Growth in bacteria
  Bacterial resistance: Ampicillin, 100 μg/mL
  Growth temperature: 37°C
  Growth strain: DH5alpha
  Copy number: Unknown
Gene/Insert
  Gene/Insert name: AcrF1 (alt name: Gene 35 from bacteriophage JBD30)
  Tag / fusion protein: 6xHis-TEV (N terminal on insert); FLAG (N terminal on insert)
Resource information
  A portion of this plasmid was derived from a plasmid made by: Joseph Bondy-Denomy (University of California San Francisco) and Alan Davidson (University of Toronto)
Terms and licenses: Academic/Nonprofit Terms; Industry Terms: Not Available to Industry
How to cite: pAcrF1 was a gift from Blake Wiedenheft (Addgene plasmid # 89233 ; http://n2t.net/addgene:89233 ; RRID:Addgene_89233)
