[The description below was written by a language model from this plasmid's Addgene catalogue record and pLannotate feature annotations shown in this document.]
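Description:
pAcrF1 is a bacterial expression plasmid built on the p15TV-L backbone, a pET-style T7 vector for producing recombinant protein in E. coli. The 5,983 nt sequence record shows a ColE1/pBR322-type origin of replication accompanied by the bom mobility region and the rop gene, which moderates copy number (the catalogue entry lists copy number as unknown). Selection is by ampicillin through the β-lactamase gene under its own promoter. Several tetracycline-resistance fragments and a tet promoter are also annotated. These appear to be non-functional remnants of the pBR322 lineage rather than a usable marker.

The payload is the gene for the anti-CRISPR protein AcrF1, which is gene 35 of bacteriophage JBD30. It is fused at its N terminus to a 6xHis tag followed by a TEV protease cleavage site, and the catalogue also lists an N-terminal FLAG epitope. The feature table supports this with short tag-like matches (a His/TEV-type fragment and a FLAG fragment) just downstream of the ribosome binding site. The AcrF1 coding sequence itself is not annotated by the automated tool and presumably occupies the unlabelled stretch before the T7 terminator. Transcription is driven by a T7 promoter with an adjacent lac operator and the T7 gene 10 ribosome binding site. The plasmid carries its own lacI gene, so expression is repressed until induced with IPTG in a host that supplies T7 RNA polymerase.

This arrangement suits overexpression and nickel-affinity purification of AcrF1, with optional tag removal by TEV protease. That use is consistent with the associated structural study of how viral suppressors block a CRISPR RNA-guided surveillance complex.
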