Features (pLannotate 1.2.2; 20 found; start..end, strand, type, name):
      1..19      +  promoter       T7 promoter: promoter for bacteriophage T7 RNA polymerase
     20..44      +  protein_bind   lac operator: The lac repressor binds to the lac operator to inhibit transcription in E. coli. This inhibition can be relieved by adding lactose or isopropyl-β-D-thiogalactopyranoside (IPTG). lac repressor encoded by lacI
     59..81      +  RBS            RBS: efficient ribosome binding site from bacteriophage T7 gene 10 (Olins and Rangwala, 1989)
    100..116     +  CDS            capTEV™ (fragment): composite tag for in vivo biotinylation, TEV protease cleavage, and 6xHis tagging
    154..177     +  CDS            3xFLAG (fragment): three tandem FLAG® epitope tags
    441..490     +  CDS            SET1 (fragment): solubility-enhancement tag derived from T7 phage gene 10B
    498..545     +  terminator     T7 terminator: transcription terminator for bacteriophage T7 RNA polymerase
    568..672     -  CDS            TcR (fragment): tetracycline efflux protein; tet; confers resistance to tetracycline
    720..748     -  promoter       tet promoter: E. coli promoter for tetracycline efflux protein gene
    861..965     +  promoter       AmpR promoter: bla
    966..1826    +  CDS            AmpR: β-lactamase; bla; confers resistance to ampicillin, carbenicillin, and related antibiotics
   1997..2585    +  rep_origin     ori: high-copy-number ColE1/pMB1/pBR322/pUC origin of replication
   2771..2910    -  misc_feature   bom: basis of mobility region from pBR322
   3012..3203    -  CDS            rop: Rop protein, which maintains plasmids at low copy number; rop
   3220..3600    +  CDS            YPB1_ECOLX: Protein predicted: Swiss-Prot protein existence level 4. From Escherichia coli.
   3842..4466    -  CDS            TcR (fragment): tetracycline efflux protein; tet; confers resistance to tetracycline
   4481..4502    -  protein_bind   CAP binding site: CAP binding activates transcription in the presence of cAMP. E. coli catabolite activator protein
   4515..5597    -  CDS            lacI: lac repressor; lacI; The lac repressor binds to the lac operator to inhibit transcription in E. coli. This inhibition can be relieved by adding lactose or isopropyl-β-D-thiogalactopyranoside (IPTG).
   5598..5675    -  promoter       lacI promoter: lacI
   5683..5962    -  CDS            TcR (fragment): tetracycline efflux protein; tet; confers resistance to tetracycline
>Addgene plasmid #89233 | pAcrF1 | addgene full sequence | sequence record 177171 | Addgene NGS Result
TAATACGACTCACTATAGGGGAATTGTGAGCGGATAACAATTCCCCTCTAGAAATAATTTTGTTTAACTT
TAAGAAGGAGATATACCATGGGCAGCAGCCATCATCATCATCATCACAGCAGCGGCAGAGAAAACTTGTA
TTTCCAGGGCATGGATTACAAGGATGACGACGATAAGTTCATCAAATACCTCAGCACCGCTCACCTGAAC
TATATGAATATCGCCGTTTACGAAAATGGCAGCAAAATCAAAGCCCGCGTTGAGAACGTCGTAAACGGCA
AAAGCGTTGGTGCTCGTGATTTTGACTCAACGGAGCAACTGGAATCCTGGTTTTATGGTCTGCCTGGCAG
TGGCCTCGGTCGTATTGAAAACGCTATGAATGAGATTTCCCGGCGTGAAAACCCCTGATGACGAAGCTTG
CGGCCGCACTCGAGGATCCGGCTGCTAACAAAGCCCGAAAGGAAGCTGAGTTGGCTGCTGCCACCGCTGA
GCAATAACTAGCATAACCCCTTGGGGCCTCTAAACGGGTCTTGAGGGGTTTTTTGCTGAAAGGAGGAACT
ATATCCGGATATCCCGCAAGAGGCCCGGCAGTACCGGCATAACCAAGCCTATGCCTACAGCATCCAGGGT
GACGGTGCCGAGGATGACGATGAGCGCATTGTTAGATTTCATACACGGTGCCTGACTGCGTTAGCAATTT
AACTGTGATAAACTACCGCATTAAAGCTTATCGATGATAAGCTGTCAAACATGAGAATTCTTGAAGACGA
AAGGGCCTCGTGATACGCCTATTTTTATAGGTTAATGTCATGATAATAATGGTTTCTTAGACGTCAGGTG
GCACTTTTCGGGGAAATGTGCGCGGAACCCCTATTTGTTTATTTTTCTAAATACATTCAAATATGTATCC
GCTCATGAGACAATAACCCTGATAAATGCTTCAATAATATTGAAAAAGGAAGAGTATGAGTATTCAACAT
TTCCGTGTCGCCCTTATTCCCTTTTTTGCGGCATTTTGCCTTCCTGTTTTTGCTCACCCAGAAACGCTGG
TGAAAGTAAAAGATGCTGAAGATCAGTTGGGTGCACGAGTGGGTTACATCGAACTGGATCTCAACAGCGG
TAAGATCCTTGAGAGTTTTCGCCCCGAAGAACGTTTTCCAATGATGAGCACTTTTAAAGTTCTGCTATGT
GGCGCGGTATTATCCCGTGTTGACGCCGGGCAAGAGCAACTCGGTCGCCGCATACACTATTCTCAGAATG
ACTTGGTTGAGTACTCACCAGTCACAGAAAAGCATCTTACGGATGGCATGACAGTAAGAGAATTATGCAG
TGCTGCCATAACCATGAGTGATAACACTGCGGCCAACTTACTTCTGACAACGATCGGAGGACCGAAGGAG
CTAACCGCTTTTTTGCACAACATGGGGGATCATGTAACTCGCCTTGATCGTTGGGAACCGGAGCTGAATG
AAGCCATACCAAACGACGAGCGTGACACCACGATGCCTGCAGCAATGGCAACAACGTTGCGCAAACTATT
AACTGGCGAACTACTTACTCTAGCTTCCCGGCAACAATTAATAGACTGGATGGAGGCGGATAAAGTTGCA
GGACCACTTCTGCGCTCGGCCCTTCCGGCTGGCTGGTTTATTGCTGATAAATCTGGAGCCGGTGAGCGTG
GGTCTCGCGGTATCATTGCAGCACTGGGGCCAGATGGTAAGCCCTCCCGTATCGTAGTTATCTACACGAC
GGGGAGTCAGGCAACTATGGATGAACGAAATAGACAGATCGCTGAGATAGGTGCCTCACTGATTAAGCAT
TGGTAACTGTCAGACCAAGTTTACTCATATATACTTTAGATTGATTTAAAACTTCATTTTTAATTTAAAA
GGATCTAGGTGAAGATCCTTTTTGATAATCTCATGACCAAAATCCCTTAACGTGAGTTTTCGTTCCACTG
AGCGTCAGACCCCGTAGAAAAGATCAAAGGATCTTCTTGAGATCCTTTTTTTCTGCGCGTAATCTGCTGC
TTGCAAACAAAAAAACCACCGCTACCAGCGGTGGTTTGTTTGCCGGATCAAGAGCTACCAACTCTTTTTC
CGAAGGTAACTGGCTTCAGCAGAGCGCAGATACCAAATACTGTCCTTCTAGTGTAGCCGTAGTTAGGCCA
CCACTTCAAGAACTCTGTAGCACCGCCTACATACCTCGCTCTGCTAATCCTGTTACCAGTGGCTGCTGCC
AGTGGCGATAAGTCGTGTCTTACCGGGTTGGACTCAAGACGATAGTTACCGGATAAGGCGCAGCGGTCGG
GCTGAACGGGGGGTTCGTGCACACAGCCCAGCTTGGAGCGAACGACCTACACCGAACTGAGATACCTACA
GCGTGAGCTATGAGAAAGCGCCACGCTTCCCGAAGGGAGAAAGGCGGACAGGTATCCGGTAAGCGGCAGG
GTCGGAACAGGAGAGCGCACGAGGGAGCTTCCAGGGGGAAACGCCTGGTATCTTTATAGTCCTGTCGGGT
TTCGCCACCTCTGACTTGAGCGTCGATTTTTGTGATGCTCGTCAGGGGGGCGGAGCCTATGGAAAAACGC
CAGCAACGCGGCCTTTTTACGGTTCCTGGCCTTTTGCTGGCCTTTTGCTCACATGTTCTTTCCTGCGTTA
TCCCCTGATTCTGTGGATAACCGTATTACCGCCTTTGAGTGAGCTGATACCGCTCGCCGCAGCCGAACGA
CCGAGCGCAGCGAGTCAGTGAGCGAGGAAGCGGAAGAGCGCCTGATGCGGTATTTTCTCCTTACGCATCT
GTGCGGTATTTCACACCGCAATGGTGCACTCTCAGTACAATCTGCTCTGATGCCGCATAGTTAAGCCAGT
ATACACTCCGCTATCGCTACGTGACTGGGTCATGGCTGCGCCCCGACACCCGCCAACACCCGCTGACGCG
CCCTGACGGGCTTGTCTGCTCCCGGCATCCGCTTACAGACAAGCTGTGACCGTCTCCGGGAGCTGCATGT
GTCAGAGGTTTTCACCGTCATCACCGAAACGCGCGAGGCAGCTGCGGTAAAGCTCATCAGCGTGGTCGTG
AAGCGATTCACAGATGTCTGCCTGTTCATCCGCGTCCAGCTCGTTGAGTTTCTCCAGAAGCGTTAATGTC
TGGCTTCTGATAAAGCGGGCCATGTTAAGGGCGGTTTTTTCCTGTTTGGTCACTGATGCCTCCGTGTAAG
GGGGATTTCTGTTCATGGGGGTAATGATACCGATGAAACGAGAGAGGATGCTCACGATACGGGTTACTGA
TGATGAACATGCCCGGTTACTGGAACGTTGTGAGGGTAAACAACTGGCGGTATGGATGCGGCGGGACCAG
AGAAAAATCACTCAGGGTCAATGCCAGCGCTTCGTTAATACAGATGTAGGTGTTCCACAGGGTAGCCAGC
AGCATCCTGCGATGCAGATCCGGAACATAATGGTGCAGGGCGCTGACTTCCGCGTTTCCAGACTTTACGA
AACACGGAAACCGAAGACCATTCATGTTGTTGCTCAGGTCGCAGACGTTTTGCAGCAGCAGTCGCTTCAC
GTTCGCTCGCGTATCGGTGATTCATTCTGCTAACCAGTAAGGCAACCCCGCCAGCCTAGCCGGGTCCTCA
ACGACAGGAGCACGATCATGCGCACCCGTGGCCAGGACCCAACGCTGCCCGAGATGCGCCGCGTGCGGCT
GCTGGAGATGGCGGACGCGATGGATATGTTCTGCCAAGGGTTGGTTTGCGCATTCACAGTTCTCCGCAAG
AATTGATTGGCTCCAATTCTTGGAGTGGTGAATCCGTTAGCGAGGTGCCGCCGGCTTCCATTCAGGTCGA
GGTGGCCCGGCTCCATGCACCGCGACGCAACGCGGGGAGGCAGACAAGGTATAGGGCGGCGCCTACAATC
CATGCCAACCCGTTCCATGTGCTCGCCGAGGCGGCATAAATCGCCGTGACGATCAGCGGTCCAATGATCG
AAGTTAGGCTGGTAAGAGCCGCGAGCGATCCTTGAAGCTGTCCCTGATGGTCGTCATCTACCTGCCTGGA
CAGCATGGCCTGCAACGCGGGCATCCCGATGCCGCCGGAAGCGAGAAGAATCATAATGGGGAAGGCCATC
CAGCCTCGCGTCGCGAACGCCAGCAAGACGTAGCCCAGCGCGTCGGCCGCCATGCCGGCGATAATGGCCT
GCTTCTCGCCGAAACGTTTGGTGGCGGGACCAGTGACGAAGGCTTGAGCGAGGGCGTGCAAGATTCCGAA
TACCGCAAGCGACAGGCCGATCATCGTCGCGCTCCAGCGAAAGCGGTCCTCGCCGAAAATGACCCAGAGC
GCTGCCGGCACCTGTCCTACGAGTTGCATGATAAAGAAGACAGTCATAAGTGCGGCGACGATAGTCATGC
CCCGCGCCCACCGGAAGGAGCTGACTGGGTTGAAGGCTCTCAAGGGCATCGGTCGAGATCCCGGTGCCTA
ATGAGTGAGCTAACTTACATTAATTGCGTTGCGCTCACTGCCCGCTTTCCAGTCGGGAAACCTGTCGTGC
CAGCTGCATTAATGAATCGGCCAACGCGCGGGGAGAGGCGGTTTGCGTATTGGGCGCCAGGGTGGTTTTT
CTTTTCACCAGTGAGACGGGCAACAGCTGATTGCCCTTCACCGCCTGGCCCTGAGAGAGTTGCAGCAAGC
GGTCCACGCTGGTTTGCCCCAGCAGGCGAAAATCCTGTTTGATGGTGGTTAACGGCGGGATATAACATGA
GCTGTCTTCGGTATCGTCGTATCCCACTACCGAGATATCCGCACCAACGCGCAGCCCGGACTCGGTAATG
GCGCGCATTGCGCCCAGCGCCATCTGATCGTTGGCAACCAGCATCGCAGTGGGAACGATGCCCTCATTCA
GCATTTGCATGGTTTGTTGAAAACCGGACATGGCACTCCAGTCGCCTTCCCGTTCCGCTATCGGCTGAAT
TTGATTGCGAGTGAGATATTTATGCCAGCCAGCCAGACGCAGACGCGCCGAGACAGAACTTAATGGGCCC
GCTAACAGCGCGATTTGCTGGTGACCCAATGCGACCAGATGCTCCACGCCCAGTCGCGTACCGTCTTCAT
GGGAGAAAATAATACTGTTGATGGGTGTCTGGTCAGAGACATCAAGAAATAACGCCGGAACATTAGTGCA
GGCAGCTTCCACAGCAATGGCATCCTGGTCATCCAGCGGATAGTTAATGATCAGCCCACTGACGCGTTGC
GCGAGAAGATTGTGCACCGCCGCTTTACAGGCTTCGACGCCGCTTCGTTCTACCATCGACACCACCACGC
TGGCACCCAGTTGATCGGCGCGAGATTTAATCGCCGCGACAATTTGCGACGGCGCGTGCAGGGCCAGACT
GGAGGTGGCAACGCCAATCAGCAACGACTGTTTGCCCGCCAGTTGTTGTGCCACGCGGTTGGGAATGTAA
TTCAGCTCCGCCATCGCCGCTTCCACTTTTTCCCGCGTTTTCGCAGAAACGTGGCTGGCCTGGTTCACCA
CGCGGGAAACGGTCTGATAAGAGACACCGGCATACTCTGCGACATCGTATAACGTTACTGGTTTCACATT
CACCACCCTGAATTGACTCTCTTCCGGGCGCTATCATGCCATACCGCGAAAGGTTTTGCGCCATTCGATG
GTGTCCGGGATCTCGACGCTCTCCCTTATGCGACTCCTGCATTAGGAAGCAGCCCAGTAGTAGGTTGAGG
CCGTTGAGCACCGCCGCCGCAAGGAATGGTGCATGCAAGGAGATGGCGCCCAACAGTCCCCCGGCCACGG
GGCCTGCCACCATACCCACGCCGAAACAAGCGCTCATGAGCCCGAAGTGGCGAGCCCGATCTTCCCCATC
GGTGATGTCGGCGATATAGGCGCCAGCAACCGCACCTGTGGCGCCGGTGATGCCGGCCACGATGCGTCCG
GCGTAGAGGATCGAGATCTCGATCCCGCGAAAT
